>Addgene plasmid #127719 | pDSM-cd | addgene full sequence | sequence record 253020 | Addgene NGS Result
CACCCCTTGTTTGCCTGGCGGCAGTAGCGCGGTGGTCCCACCTGACCCCATGCCGAACTCAGAAGTGAAA
CGCCGTAGCGCCGATGGTAGTGTGGGGACTCCCCATGCGAGAGTAGGGAACTGCCAGGCATCAAATAAAA
CGAAAGGCTCAGTCGAAAGACTGGGCCTTTCGCCCGGGCTAATTAGGGGGTGTCGCCCTTATTCGACTCT
ATAGTGAAGTTCCTATTCTCTAGAAAGTATAGGAACTTCTGAAGTGGGGACGCTTTCCGGCATCTTCCAG
ACCACAGTATATCCATCCGCCTCCTGTTGGTGCGGAGACCGGCTTACTAAAAGCCAGATAACAGTATGCA
TATTTGCGCGCTGATTTTTGCGGTATAAGAATATATACTGATATGTATACCCGAAGTATGTCAAAAAGAG
GTATGCTATGAAGCAGCGTATTACAGTGACAGTTGACAGCGACAGCTATCAGTTGCTCAAGGCATATATG
ATGTCAATATCTCCGGTCTGGTAAGCACAACCATGCAGAATGAAGCCCGTCGTCTGCGTGCCGAACGCTG
GAAAGCGGAAAATCAGGAAGGGATGGCTGAGGTCGCCCGGTTTATTGAAATGAACGGCTCTTTTGCTGAC
GAGAACAGGGGCTGGTGAAATGCAGTTTAAGGTTTACACCTATAAAAGAGAGAGCCGTTATCGTCTGTTT
GTGGATGTACAGAGTGATATTATTGACACGCCCGGGCGACGGATGGTGATCCCCCTGGCCAGTGCACGTC
TGCTGTCAGATAAAGTCTCCCGTGAACTTTACCCGGTGGTGCATATCGGGGATGAAAGCTGGCGCATGAT
GACCACCGATATGGCCAGTGTGCCGGTTTCCGTTATCGGGGAAGAAGTGGCTGATCTCAGCCACCGCGAA
AATGACATCAAAAACGCCATTAACCTGATGTTCTGGGGAATATAAGGTCTCGCCTCAACGTTGTCCAGGT
TTGTATCCACGTGTGTCCGTTCCGCCAATATTCCGCAAAATGAAGTGAAGTTCCTATACTTTCTAGAGAA
TAGGAACTTCTATAGTGAGTCGAATAAGGGCGACACAAAATTTATTCTAAATGCATAATAAATACTGATA
ACATCTTATAGTTTGTATTATATTTTGTATTATCGTTGACATGTATAATTTTGATATCAAAAACTGATTT
TCCCTTTATTATTTTCGAGATTTATTTTCTTAATTCTCTTTAACAAACTAGAAATATTGTATATACAAAA
AATCATAAATAATAGATGAATAGTTTAATTATAGGTGTTCATCAATCGAAAAAGCAACGTATCTTATTTA
AAGTGCGTTGCTTTTTTCTCATTTATAAGGTTAAATAATTCTCATATATCAAGCAAAGTGACAGGCGCCC
TTAAATATTCTGACAAATGCTCTTTCCCTAAACTCCCCCCATAAAAAAACCCGCCGAAGCGGGTTTTTAC
GTTATTTGCGGATTAACGATTACTCGTTATCAGAACCGCCCAGGGGGCCCGAGCTTAAGACTGGCCGTCG
TTTTACAACACAGAAAGAGTTTGTAGAAACGCAAAAAGGCCATCCGTCAGGGGCCTTCTGCTTAGTTTGA
TGCCTGGCAGTTCCCTACTCTCGCCTTCCGCTTCCTCGCTCACTGACTCGCTGCGCTCGGTCGTTCGGCT
GCGGCGAGCGGTATCAGCTCACTCAAAGGCGGTAATACGGTTATCCACAGAATCAGGGGATAACGCAGGA
AAGAACATGTGAGCAAAAGGCCAGCAAAAGGCCAGGAACCGTAAAAAGGCCGCGTTGCTGGCGTTTTTCC
ATAGGCTCCGCCCCCCTGACGAGCATCACAAAAATCGACGCTCAAGTCAGAGGTGGCGAAACCCGACAGG
ACTATAAAGATACCAGGCGTTTCCCCCTGGAAGCTCCCTCGTGCGCTCTCCTGTTCCGACCCTGCCGCTT
ACCGGATACCTGTCCGCCTTTCTCCCTTCGGGAAGCGTGGCGCTTTCTCATAGCTCACGCTGTAGGTATC
TCAGTTCGGTGTAGGTCGTTCGCTCCAAGCTGGGCTGTGTGCACGAACCCCCCGTTCAGCCCGACCGCTG
CGCCTTATCCGGTAACTATCGTCTTGAGTCCAACCCGGTAAGACACGACTTATCGCCACTGGCAGCAGCC
ACTGGTAACAGGATTAGCAGAGCGAGGTATGTAGGCGGTGCTACAGAGTTCTTGAAGTGGTGGGCTAACT
ACGGCTACACTAGAAGAACAGTATTTGGTATCTGCGCTCTGCTGAAGCCAGTTACCTTCGGAAAAAGAGT
TGGTAGCTCTTGATCCGGCAAACAAACCACCGCTGGTAGCGGTGGTTTTTTTGTTTGCAAGCAGCAGATT
ACGCGCAGAAAAAAAGGATCTCAAGAAGATCCTTTGATCTTTTCTACGGGGTCTGACGCTCAGTGGAACG
ACGCGCGCGTAACTCACGTTAAGGGATTTTGGTCATGAGCTTGCGCCGTCCCGTCAAGTCAGCGTAATGC
TCTGCTTAGAAAAACTCATCGAGCATCAAATGAAATTGCAATTTATTCATATCAGGATTATCAATACCAT
ATTTTTGAAAAAGCCGTTTCTGTAATGAAGGAGAAAACTCACCGAGGCAGTTCCATAGGATGGCAAGATC
CTGGTATCGGTCTGCGATTCCGACTCGTCCAACATCAATACAACCTATTAATTTCCCCTCGTCAAAAATA
AGGTTATCAAGTGAGAAATCACCATGAGTGACGACTGAATCCGGTGAGAATGGCAAAAGTTTATGCATTT
CTTTCCAGACTTGTTCAACAGGCCAGCCATTACGCTCGTCATCAAAATCACTCGCATCAACCAAACCGTT
ATTCATTCGTGATTGCGCCTGAGCGAGGCGAAATACGCGATCGCTGTTAAAAGGACAATTACAAACAGGA
ATCGAGTGCAACCGGCGCAGGAACACTGCCAGCGCATCAACAATATTTTCACCTGAATCAGGATATTCTT
CTAATACCTGGAACGCTGTTTTTCCGGGGATCGCAGTGGTGAGTAACCATGCATCATCAGGAGTACGGAT
AAAATGCTTGATGGTCGGAAGTGGCATAAATTCCGTCAGCCAGTTTAGTCTGACCATCTCATCTGTAACA
TCATTGGCAACGCTACCTTTGCCATGTTTCAGAAACAACTCTGGCGCATCGGGCTTCCCATACAAGCGAT
AGATTGTCGCACCTGATTGCCCGACATTATCGCGAGCCCATTTATACCCATATAAATCAGCATCCATGTT
GGAATTTAATCGCGGCCTCGACGTTTCCCGTTGAATATGGCTCATATTCTTCCTTTTTCAATATTATTGA
AGCATTTATCAGGGTTATTGTCTCATGAGCGGATACATATTTGAATGTATTTAGAAAAATAAACAAATAG
GGGTCAGTGTTACAACCAATTAACCAATTCTGAACATTATCGCGAGCCCATTTATACCTGAATATGGCTC
ATAA
Features (pLannotate 1.2.2; 13 found; start..end, strand, type, name):
     13..128     +  ncRNA          5S rRNA: Accession: RF00001 - 5S ribosomal RNA
    132..172     +  terminator     rrnB T1 terminator (fragment): transcription terminator T1 from the E. coli rrnB gene
    216..249     +  protein_bind   FRT (minimal): supports FLP-mediated excision but not integration (Turan and Bode, 2011) FLP recombinase from the Saccharomyces cerevisiae 2μ plasmid
    319..396     +  intron         PDK intron (fragment): pdk; modified pyruvate orthophosphate dikinase intron from Flaveria trinervia 3.0
    487..645     +  CDS            ccdA (fragment): CCDA_ECO57 - Also known as H, letA. Experimental evidence at protein level: Swiss-Prot protein existence level 1. Antitoxin component of a type II toxin-antitoxin (TA) system which inhibits the post-segregational killing (PSK) of plasmid-free cells, also referred to as a plasmid addiction system. Binds to and blocks the activity of CcdB; will also remove bound CcdB protein from the CcdB-GyrA complex by forming a CcdA-CcdB complex, a process termed rejuvenation. Functions as a transcriptional corepressor for the ccdAB operon, repression also requires CcdB (By similarity). From Escherichia coli
    650..952     +  CDS            ccdB: CCDB_ECOLI - Also known as G, letB, letD. Experimental evidence at protein level: Swiss-Prot protein existence level 1. Toxic component of a type II toxin-antitoxin (TA) system, functioning in plasmid maintainence. Responsible for the post- segregational killing (PSK) of plasmid-free cells, also referred to as a plasmid addiction system. Half-life of over 2 hours. Cell killing by CcdB is accompanied by filamentation, defects in chromosome and plasmid segregation, defects in cell division, formation of anucleate cells, decreased DNA synthesis and plasmid loss. Interferes with the activity of DN
   1027..1060    -  protein_bind   FRT (minimal): supports FLP-mediated excision but not integration (Turan and Bode, 2011) FLP recombinase from the Saccharomyces cerevisiae 2μ plasmid
   1530..1549    +  CDS            lacZα (fragment): LacZα fragment of β-galactosidase; lacZ fragment
   1574..1591    -  terminator     rrnB T2 terminator (fragment): transcription terminator T2 from the E. coli rrnB gene
   1816..2404    -  rep_origin     ori: high-copy-number ColE1/pMB1/pBR322/pUC origin of replication
   2526..3335    -  CDS            KanR: aminoglycoside phosphotransferase; aph(3')-Ia; confers resistance to kanamycin in bacteria or G418 (Geneticin®) in eukaryotes
   3338..3434    -  promoter       AmpR promoter (fragment): bla
   3464..3488    -  CDS            KanR (fragment): aminoglycoside phosphotransferase; aph(3')-Ia; confers resistance to kanamycin in bacteria or G418 (Geneticin®) in eukaryotes
