[The description below was written by a language model from this plasmid's Addgene catalogue record and pLannotate feature annotations shown in this document.]
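Description:
pDSM-cd is an empty level 1 destination vector from a hierarchical synthetic-biology assembly system built on the pDSM backbone, used to construct multigene pathways for integration into the Saccharomyces cerevisiae genome. The plasmid is about 3.5 kb. It replicates in E. coli from a high-copy ColE1/pUC-type origin and is selected with kanamycin through an aph(3')-Ia resistance gene, which the annotation places downstream of a fragment of the bla promoter. Because it carries an intact ccdB toxin gene, it has to be maintained in a ccdB-tolerant strain.

The cloning site is occupied by a counter-selection cassette consisting of a partial ccdA sequence followed by full-length ccdB. A transcription unit is assembled into this position with the type IIS enzyme BsaI, displacing ccdB, so that only correctly assembled clones survive in ordinary ccdB-sensitive hosts. According to the depositor, the vector supplies homology arms for pathway position 4. These are compatible with the position 3 unit on the 5' side and the position 5 unit on the 3' side, so neighbouring units can be joined in order by homologous recombination. The finished unit with its arms is amplified by PCR, using the same primers that serve for sequencing, and the product is used for yeast genomic integration.

The automated annotation also reports two minimal FRT sites in opposite orientations flanking the ccdB region, along with rrnB terminator fragments, a 5S rRNA segment, and short lacZα and PDK intron matches. The record does not explain these elements, and several may be backbone remnants or incidental matches. The homology arms and BsaI sites are not annotated in the feature table. No promoter, coding sequence or yeast marker is supplied with the empty vector.
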