Addgene plasmid #127719: pDSM-cd
Purpose: (Empty Backbone) Level 1 destination vector for a transcription unit, pathway position 4. Clone a transcription unit in with BsaI.
Depositing lab: Christopher Voigt. Depositing organization: Massachusetts Institute of Technology. Publication: Iterative algorithm-guided design of massive strain libraries, applied to itaconic acid production in yeast. Young EM, Zhao Z, Gielesen BEM, Wu L, Benjamin Gordon D, Roubos JA, Voigt CA. Metab Eng. 2018 Jul;48:33-43. doi: 10.1016/j.ymben.2018.05.002. Epub 2018 May 9. PubMed 29753070.
Backbone
  Vector backbone: pDSM
  Vector type: Synthetic Biology
Growth in bacteria
  Bacterial resistance: Kanamycin, 50 μg/mL
  Growth temperature: 37°C
  Growth strain: ccdB Survival
  Copy number: High Copy
Gene/Insert
  Sequencing primers: 5′ ACGCTTTCCGGCATCTTCCAG; 3′ GCGGAATATTGGCGGAACGG
Terms and licenses: Academic/Nonprofit Terms; Industry Terms: Not Available to Industry
Depositor comments: Assembles a transcription unit and adds pathway position 4 homology arms, compatible with 5' position 3 and 3' position 5 homology arm. Ccdb selection is used to select for correct clones. Sequencing primers are also the primers for amplifying DNA for integration into the S. cerevisiae genome.
How to cite: pDSM-cd was a gift from Christopher Voigt (Addgene plasmid # 127719 ; http://n2t.net/addgene:127719 ; RRID:Addgene_127719)
